>Addgene plasmid #14571 | JP1520 PIK3CA E545K HA | addgene partial sequence | sequence record 21374 | CMV-F 5'-CGCAAATGGGCGGTAGGCGTG-3'
GAGCTCGTTTAGTGGACCGTCAGATCGCCTGGAGACGCCATCCACGCTGTTTTGACCTCCATAGAAGACA
CCGGGACCGATCCAGCCTCCGCGGCCCCAAGCTTCGATAACTTCGTATAGCATACATTATACGAAGTTAT
CAGTCGACGGTACCGGACATATGCCCGGGAATTCCTGCAGGATCCGCTCGAGAAGCTTGGTACCGAGCTC
GGATCTCGAGATGCCTCCAAGACCATCATCAGGTGAACTGTGGGGCATCCACTTGATGCCCCCAAGAATC
CTAGTAGAATGTTTACTACCAAATGGGATGATAGTGACTTTAGAATGCCTCCGTGAGGCTACGTTAATAA
CGATAAAGCATGAACTATTTAAAGAAGCAAGAAAATACCCTCTCCATCAACTTCTTCAAGATGAATCTTC
TTACATTTTCGTAAGTGTTACCCAAGAAGCAGAAAGGGAAGAATTTTTTGATGAAACAAGACGACTTTGT
GACCTTCGGCTTTTTCAACCCTTTTTAAAAGTAATTGAACCAGTAGGCAACCGTGAAGAAAAGATCCTCA
ATCGAGAAATTGGTTTTGCTATCGGCATGCCAGTGTGTGAATTCGATATGGTTAAAGATCCAGAAGTACA
GGACTTCCGAAGAAATATTCTCAATGTTTGTAAAGAAGCTGTGGATCTTAGGGATCTTAATTCACCTCAT
AGTAGAGCAATGTATGTTTATCCTCAAATGTAGAATCTTCACCAGAACTGCCAAAGCACATA
