[The description below was written by a language model from this plasmid's Addgene catalogue record.]
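Description:
JP1520 PIK3CA E545K HA is a retroviral mammalian expression plasmid built on the JP1520 backbone. It carries a bovine (B. taurus) PIK3CA cDNA encoding p110 alpha, the catalytic subunit of class IA phosphoinositide 3-kinase. The plasmid is maintained in E. coli as a high-copy construct under ampicillin selection. The record includes no feature table, so it does not state the promoter driving the insert, the LTR and packaging elements, or any mammalian selection marker.

The insert bears the E545K substitution, a hotspot mutation in the helical domain of p110 alpha that recurs in human cancers and is generally understood to activate the kinase. A hemagglutinin (HA) epitope tag is fused to the C terminus, which allows the exogenous protein to be detected or immunoprecipitated separately from endogenous p110 alpha. According to the depositor's notes, the HA-tagged cDNA was first placed in the pDNR-Dual donor vector, where the mutation was introduced by site-directed mutagenesis. The cassette was then shuttled into JP1520 with the Creator system, a Cre/loxP-based method for transferring an insert from a donor to an acceptor vector. A loxP site is therefore likely to remain at the insert junctions, although the record does not document this.

As a retroviral vector, the plasmid would be packaged into virus for stable transduction of target cells. The associated publication examined breast cancer-associated PIK3CA mutations in mammary epithelial cells, so the construct is suited to studying the oncogenic and signalling consequences of mutant PI3K expression.
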