Addgene plasmid #14571: JP1520 PIK3CA E545K HA
Depositing lab: Joan Brugge. Depositing organization: Harvard Medical School. Publication: Breast cancer-associated PIK3CA mutations are oncogenic in mammary epithelial cells. Isakoff SJ, Engelman JA, Irie HY, Luo J, Brachmann SM, Pearline RV, Cantley LC, Brugge JS. Cancer Res. 2005 Dec 1. 65(23):10992-1000. 10.1158/0008-5472.CAN-05-2612 PubMed 16322248.
Backbone
  Vector backbone: JP1520
  Backbone manufacturer: Jeff Engelman
  Vector type: Mammalian Expression, Retroviral
Growth in bacteria
  Bacterial resistance: Ampicillin, 100 μg/mL
  Growth temperature: 37°C
  Growth strain: DH5alpha
  Copy number: High Copy
Gene/Insert
  Gene/Insert name: PIK3CA E545K (alt names: PIK3CA; p110 alpha)
  Species: B. taurus (bovine)
  Mutation: E545K
  Entrez Gene: PIK3CA
  Tag / fusion protein: HA tag (C terminal on insert)
  Cloning method: Restriction Enzyme
  Sequencing primers: 5′ n/a
Terms and licenses: Academic/Nonprofit Terms; Industry Terms: Not Available to Industry
Depositor comments: Hemagglutinin (HA)–tagged bovine PIK3CA cDNA was subcloned into the pDNR-Dual vector (Clontech, Mountain View, CA), and site-directed mutagenesis (Quick Change, Stratagene, La Jolla, CA) was used to generate the E545K mutation. The cDNA was shuttled into the JP1520 retroviral vector using the BD Creator System (Clontech).
How to cite: JP1520 PIK3CA E545K HA was a gift from Joan Brugge (Addgene plasmid # 14571 ; http://n2t.net/addgene:14571 ; RRID:Addgene_14571)
